Addgene plasmid #146709: pAc5.1B-EGFP-DmNot1_J
Purpose: Insect Expression of DmNot1
Depositing lab: Elisa Izaurralde. Depositing organization: Max Planck Institute for Developmental Biology. Publication: The interactions of GW182 proteins with PABP and deadenylases are required for both translational repression and degradation of miRNA targets. Huntzinger E, Kuzuoglu-Ozturk D, Braun JE, Eulalio A, Wohlbold L, Izaurralde E. Nucleic Acids Res. 2013 Jan;41(2):978-94. doi: 10.1093/nar/gks1078. Epub 2012 Nov 21. PubMed 23172285.
Backbone
  Vector backbone: Unknown
  Vector type: Insect Expression
Growth in bacteria
  Bacterial resistance: Ampicillin, 100 μg/mL
  Growth temperature: 37°C
  Growth strain: DH5alpha
  Copy number: Low Copy
Gene/Insert
  Gene/Insert name: DmNot1
  Species: D. melanogaster (fly)
  Mutation: Three non silent mutations N605S, K759M, G1999S and 11 silent mutations compared to the sequence given by NCBI: NM_001103772.2.
  Entrez Gene: Not1 (a.k.a. Dmel_CG34407, CG1874, CG1884, CG34407, Dmel\CG34407, Dmel_CG1874, Dmel_CG1884, NOT, NOT1, anon-EST:Liang-1.29, anon-WO0118547.221, clone 1.29, not1)
  Cloning method: Unknown
Terms and licenses: Academic/Nonprofit Terms; Industry Terms: Not Available to Industry
Depositor comments: Please note that the Addgene verified sequence may be slightly different compared to the depositor's reference sequences. These differences do not affect plasmid function. Plasmids from this collection were made available to the research community and donated after the lab closed. Please note that the sequence provided by the depositing laboratory may be theoretical/predicted or based on Sanger sequencing results. There may be discrepancies between sequencing results obtained by Addgene and the depositor sequence. If an Addgene verified sequence is not available, please contact before placing your order to request that our lab fully sequence the plasmid.
How to cite: pAc5.1B-EGFP-DmNot1_J was a gift from Elisa Izaurralde (Addgene plasmid # 146709 ; http://n2t.net/addgene:146709 ; RRID:Addgene_146709)
