[The description below was written by a language model from this plasmid's Addgene catalogue record and pLannotate feature annotations shown in this document.]
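Description:
pAc5.1B-EGFP-DmNot1_J is an insect-cell expression plasmid of about 13.6 kb for producing a GFP-tagged form of Drosophila melanogaster Not1, the large scaffold subunit of the CCR4-NOT deadenylase complex. The catalogue lists the backbone as unknown, but the name and the annotated parts point to a pAc5.1-type vector. A roughly 2.5 kb Drosophila actin 5C (Ac5) promoter provides strong constitutive transcription in fly cell lines and is followed directly by an EGFP coding sequence. The long unannotated stretch between EGFP and the downstream vector elements, about 7.5 kb, is where the Not1 open reading frame presumably sits, which would give an N-terminal EGFP fusion. A V5 epitope tag sequence lies downstream of this region, and an SV40 polyadenylation signal serves as the terminator. The record does not say whether the V5 tag is in frame with the insert or is preceded by a stop codon.

The insert differs from the NCBI reference transcript by three amino-acid substitutions (N605S, K759M and G1999S) and eleven silent changes. The depositor notes that minor differences between the verified and reference sequences do not affect function. In E. coli the plasmid is maintained through a ColE1/pUC-type origin and selected with ampicillin via the bla gene and its promoter. The catalogue describes it as low copy even though the origin is annotated as high-copy. Short fragments of SV40 large T antigen and a tetracycline resistance gene are non-functional backbone remnants. No insect-cell selection marker is annotated, so the plasmid appears suited to transient transfection. The associated work concerns the interactions of GW182 proteins with PABP and deadenylases in miRNA-mediated translational repression and mRNA degradation, which fits use of the EGFP tag for localisation or interaction assays.
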