Features (pLannotate 1.2.2; 9 found; start..end, strand, type, name):
      1..2510    +  promoter       Ac5 promoter: Drosophila melanogaster actin 5C promoter
   2530..3246    +  CDS            EGFP: EGFP is a basic (constitutively fluorescent) green fluorescent protein published in 1996, derived from Aequorea victoria. It is reported to be a rapidly-maturing weak dimer with moderate acid sensitivity.
  10802..10843   +  CDS            V5 tag: epitope tag from simian virus 5
  10943..11077   -  polyA_signal   SV40 poly(A) signal: SV40 polyadenylation signal
  11100..11184   -  CDS            large T antigen (fragment): large T antigen from SV40 (simian virus 40)
  11185..11632   +  CDS            TcR (fragment): tetracycline efflux protein; tet; confers resistance to tetracycline
  11678..12266   -  rep_origin     ori: high-copy-number ColE1/pMB1/pBR322/pUC origin of replication
  12437..13297   -  CDS            AmpR: β-lactamase; bla; confers resistance to ampicillin, carbenicillin, and related antibiotics
  13298..13402   -  promoter       AmpR promoter: bla
>Addgene plasmid #146709 | pAc5.1B-EGFP-DmNot1_J | addgene full sequence | sequence record 357200 | Addgene NGS Result
CATGAATGGCATCAACTCTGAATCAAATCTTTGCAGATGCACCTACTTCTCATTTCCACTGTCACATCAT
TTTTCCAGATCTCGCTGCCTGTTATGTGGCCCACAAACCAAGACACGTTTTATGGCCATTAAAGCTGGCT
GATCGTCGCCAAACACCAAATACATAATGAATATGTACACATTCGAGAAAGAAGCGATCAAAGAAGCGTC
TTCGGGCGGAGTAGGAGAATGCGGAGGAGAAGGAGAACGAGCTGATCTAGTATCTCTCCACAATCCAATG
CCAACTGACCAACTGGCCATATTCGGAGCAATTTGAAGCCAATTTCCATCGCCTGGCGATCGCTCCATTC
TTGGCTATATGTTTTTCACCGTTACCCGGGGCCATTTTCAAAGACTCGTCGGCAAGATAAGATTGTGTCA
CTCGCTGTCTCTCTTCATTTGTCGAAGAATGCTGAGGAATTTCGCGATGACGTCGGCGAGTATTTTGAAG
AATGAGAATAATTTGTATTTATACGAAAATCAGTTAGTGGAATTTTCTACAAAAACATGTTATCTATAGA
TAATTTTGTTGCAAAATATGTTGACTATGACAAAGATTGTATGTATATACCTTTAATGTATTCTCATTTT
CTTATGTATTTATAATGGCAATGATGATACTGATGATATTTTAAGATGATGCCAGACCAAAAGGCTTGAA
TTTCTGCGTCTTTTGCCGAACGCAGTGCATGTGCAATTGTTGTTTTTTGGAATATTCAATTTTCGGACTG
TCCGCTTTGATTTCAGTTTCTTGGCTTATTCAAAAAGCAAAGTAAAGCCAAAAAAGCGAGATGGCAATAC
CAAATGCGGCAAAACGGTAGTGGAAGGAAAGGGGTGCGGGGCAGCGGAAGGAAGGGTGGGGCGGGGCGTG
GCGGGGTCTGTGGCTGGGCGCGACGTCACCGACGTTGGAGCCACTCCTTTGACCATGTGTGCGTGTGTGT
ATTATTCGTGTCTCGCCACTCGCCGGTTGTTTTTTTCTTTTTATGCTGCGCTCTCTCTAGCGCCATCTCG
CTTACGCATGCTCAACGCACCGCATGTTGCCGTTTCCTTTTATGCGTCATTTTGGCTCGAAATAGGCAAT
TATTTAAACAAAGATTAGTCAACGAAAACGCTAAAATAAATAAGTCTACAATATGGTTACTTATTGCCAT
GTGTGTGCAGCCAACGATAGCAACAAAAGCAACAACACAGGTGGCTTTCCCTCTTTCACTTTTTGTTTGC
AAGCCGCGTGCGAGCAAGACGGCACGACCGGCAAACGCAATTACGCTGACAAAGAGCAGACGAAGTTTTG
GCGAAAAACATCAAGGCGCCTGATACGAATGCATTTGCAATAACAATTGCGATATTTAATATTGTTTATG
AAGCTGTTTGACTTCAAAACACACAAAAAAAAAAATAAAACAAATTATTTGAAAGAGAATTAGGAATCGG
ACGCTTATCGTTAGGGTAACAACAAGAAATGCTTACTGAGTCACAGCCTCTGGAAAACTGCCGCAAGCCA
GAGAGAGAGAGAAAAAGAGGGAGAGCAGCTTAGACCGCATGTGCTTGTGTGTGAGGCGTCTCTCTCTTCG
TCTCTGTTGCGCAAACGCATAGACTGCACTGAAAAAATCGATTACCTATTTTTTATGAATGAATATTTGC
ACTATTACTATTCAAAACTATTAAGATAGCAATCACATTCAATAGCCAAATACTATACCACCTGAGCGAT
GCAACGAAATGATCAATTTGAGCAAAAATGCTGCATATTTAGGACGGCATCATTATAGAAATGCTTCTTG
CTGTGTACTTTTCTCTCGTCTGGCAGCTGTTTCGCCGTTATTGTTAAAACCGGCTTAAGTTAGGTGTGTT
TTCTACGACTAGTGAATGCCCTACTAGAAGATGTGTGTTGCACAAAATGTCCCTGGAATAACCAATTTGA
AGTGCAGATAGCAGTAAACGTAAGCTAATATGAATATTATTTAACTGTAATGTTTTAATATCGCTGGACA
TTACTAATAAACCCACTATAAACACATGTACATATGTATGTTTTGGCATACAATGAGTAGTTGGGGAAAA
AATGTGTAAAAGCACCGTGACCATCACAGCATAAAGATAACCAGCTGAAGTATCGAATATGAGTAACCCC
CAAATTGAATCACATGCCGCAACTGATAGGACCCATGGAAGTACACTCTTCATGGCGATATACAAGACAC
ACACAAGCACGAACACCCAGTTGCGGAGGAAATTCTCCGTAAATGAAAACCCAATCGGCGAACAATTCAT
ACCCATATATGGTAAAAGTTTTGAACGCGACTTGAGAGCGGAGAGCATTGCGGCTGATAAGGTTTTAGCG
CTAAGCGGGCTTTATAAAACGGGCTGCGGGACCAGTTTTCATATCACTACCGTTTGAGTTCTTGTGCTGT
GTGGATACTCCTCCCGACACAAAGCCGCTCCATCAGCCAGCAGTCGTCTAATCCAGAGACCCCGGATCGG
GGTACCATCATGGTGAGCAAGGGCGAGGAGCTGTTCACCGGGGTGGTGCCCATCCTGGTCGAGCTGGACG
GCGACGTAAACGGCCACAAGTTCAGCGTGTCCGGCGAGGGCGAGGGCGATGCCACCTACGGCAAGCTGAC
CCTGAAGTTCATCTGCACCACCGGCAAGCTGCCCGTGCCCTGGCCCACCCTCGTGACCACCCTGACCTAC
GGCGTGCAGTGCTTCAGCCGCTACCCCGACCACATGAAGCAGCACGACTTCTTCAAGTCCGCCATGCCCG
AAGGCTACGTCCAGGAGCGCACCATCTTCTTCAAGGACGACGGCAACTACAAGACCCGCGCCGAGGTGAA
GTTCGAGGGCGACACCCTGGTGAACCGCATCGAGCTGAAGGGCATCGACTTCAAGGAGGACGGCAACATC
CTGGGGCACAAGCTGGAGTACAACTACAACAGCCACAACGTCTATATCATGGCCGACAAGCAGAAGAACG
GCATCAAGGTGAACTTCAAGATCCGCCACAACATCGAGGACGGCAGCGTGCAGCTCGCCGACCACTACCA
GCAGAACACCCCCATCGGCGACGGCCCCGTGCTGCTGCCCGACAACCACTACCTGAGCACCCAGTCCGCC
CTGAGCAAAGACCCCAACGAGAAGCGCGATCACATGGTCCTGCTGGAGTTCGTGACCGCCGCCGGGATCA
CTCTCGGCATGGACGAGCTGTACAAGCCAAGCTTAATTAAGATGAACGTAGAGAGCCAACTGAAGACACC
GCCAACGCACATTCGAAATCTGGTCAAGCACGTGAACAAGCGAAATTTTAATGAGAGCAGCGAGCAAATA
AATCAGTTCGTTAAAGAGCACGGCCTGGAAGCGGATCGCAGCAGCCTGCGCCACCTGTTCTCCGTGATCA
ACTTCAGCGATCTCGTGCCATCAGTTACGGTCCAGCTGCAGGCGAAGCTCCTGGGCATCCAGTTGGAGCG
TCAGCTTCACAGTTCATCGTTTGTGTCCAACATCTGCTACGCTTTTGACCAGTTCTTCGCCAGCAACCAG
AAGTCCCTGAAGCCTGTTGCGGTAGCGGATCTCGTTGGCCAGGTCGCCCGACTGACCGGCATCAACAAGG
TTTGTGAGTGCGTCTTTGCCTTGGCCTTGACCCACTCCTCGTACACAGAACTCAAACATTCTGCCAGGAA
CAACCTAAAAGGTAGCCTCAGCGAACTTATAGACTCTTACTTGGGTAATAAAGGCACCGGCCCAGCCGAC
AGCGGTCTCCGGGAGATCTCCTTCGATCTACTGCAGTATTTGCTGTGCTGCCTTAGCGAGTACGTACAAC
CGCAGGTGGAAGCACAGTTTTTGATCAAGCTTCGTGAGGAGTTTCCGCGCCAGGCGGTACCGCTGGTTCT
AGCGCCGTTCCTTTACGGCTCGACGACGGCGACGATTGCGGGAGCAGGTGCCAGCGAAACGGATGCGGAG
GCCGAAGCGACGACTAATAGCAACAGCTCCAGTTTCGAAGCAGATGCTTTGAACGAGGTGGGAATCGAGG
ATATTTATGACCATTTAAGCGAGATAATATTCACCAACCAGGGCAAAAATAATATTATGGACACATCTTG
GATTAATCTAATCCTTGAAATCGGTTATGAATTTACATCGAGCGTTGAAGAGTGTAAGAATCATTTGTGT
TCCCGCGAGCGAGAACGCGCTGAGCTCCAGTCCAAAGATGTCGCCAAGATCGTGGGTCTTATGTGCCGAC
GGCACTCCTCCCTGCTCGATTGTAATGTGAATCTACCGACGCCGGCGAACTTCTGGCCTGGTCAGGGACA
GGGCGGTGGCAGCAACAGCAGTGGCTCTTCGCAGACACAAATCACTCCGCAGCAACAGAACCCGGGCAGC
AGTAACAACAACGATGGCAGCGATGGCAATTCGTCCAGTGATAAGAAGGACAAGAAGGAGACGACGGAGG
CCACGCAAACTTGGAAGCCAGATGTCTTTGTGCAGGCGCTCAAGGAGGTGGTGCCTCAGCTCAACTGGAA
GGACGTGTGCATGGAACTTGATCATCCCGAGTTCGTGCTGAAGGATCGCATCGGTTTGGAGCTTTTGCTC
ACCATCCTTCGGCTGGCCACTGGCTCTAACATATTTCCACATCCAGAATGCATTTACCGTCACTGGGCAA
ACACGGAAGGTCAGCTGTCGCTTATCGCGACAATGCTGAAGAACCCGGATCTCTTTTCCTTCGCCGACTT
TGTATTTAGCCAGCCAGCGTTGGATGTGCTTAAGACAGCTCCGGATGCGGACAATAAGGAGATCTCGTCC
TGGAAGTCGCTTCACCTGGTGGAGGTGCTGCTCTCCATTGCGGACAAGGGATACTATACGCAGGTCCATG
AGCTATTCAAGTTCCCAGCGCAGAACTGTCCCGATGTGCTATTTTTGGCCTTATTGAACACAAGTCCGCC
TATGACGCCACTGCGTCAGGATCTGTTTAACCAACTGATACCAACGTTCCTTGGCAACCATCCCAACTCG
AACGTGATCTTGGCCAGCGCCTGGAGCTCGAACAGCTTCCAACTTCGTTCCAATATCATGAATGCTATGT
CCGAGTGGTATCTCCGAGGCAATGAGTTCGATCAGGTGAAACTGTCGCGCATCCTGGATCTTGCCCAGGA
TTTAAAAGCGCTATCAGCGCTGCTCAACGCCCGTTCATTTTTATTCATTATCGACCTGGCTTGCCTTGCC
TCTCGGCGCGAGTACCTGAAGCTGGAAAAGTGGCTTACCGATAAAATTCGCGAACATGGAGAGCCTTTTA
TGCAGGCTATAATCAAGGTTCTGCACCGCCGCTGCCCGCAGGTTATCAACGCCAAAGTGCCAGAGGATCA
GCTGCCTCCCAAGCAGGCGCAGCTTTTGCCCGAGACAGTTACAACCATGATCAACTGTCTGCAAACGTGC
ATCAATAACTGCATGCAGCCGGAGATGGTCGAAGTCATCATGCAAATGACCGCGAACGTGGCGATTATGG
CTAACATGGCGCGTGCCCAACAGCAGCAGCAGCCAGGATTGGTTCCGCCGCCTCCACCAACAATTCTGCG
CGGCCATCGTGGTATGGATCTGCCTGGAGGCATAGTCCCTCCGCCACCGCAGCAACCGTTCTCCGGAAAC
CTCAACGCGCAGATGTTTGGACCAGGAATGGATCCGCTAACGAATATGTCCAACAACTTAGCCGGCCTCA
ACCTCAGCGGCCCGAACGGAGCATTTAATTTTGGAAACATGCTAACTTCTCCATCGCGTCTGATGACTCC
GGGAGCCAATCCCTATCCGCTGAACCTCATGCAGATGCCGCAGGCTCCGCCACCACCCAACGTAGGAAAC
CTAGGCCGCATGCTGCCAGGGGGTCCACAACAGCAGACTCCAACGCCGACTCCAACGGCCCCCAATCCAA
ACAACCCTGTGATGGCCGATCTCCAGATACCTGTGTCAAAGGAAGTTGAAGACGAGGTCAACTCATACTT
TCAGCGCATCTACAACCACCAGCCGAATCCAACGCTGTCCATCGATGAAGTGCTGGACATTTTGCAAAGA
TTTAAAGAGTCAAGTAACCGGCGCGAGCAGGAAGTCTTTTTGTGCATGCTGCGCAATCTGTTCGAGGAAT
ATCGCTTTTTCTGTCAATACCCAGAGAAAGAGCTACAGATTACTGCGCAGCTATTTGGTGGCATTATTGA
TCGTAACCTGGTGCCCACTTTTGTTGCACTGGGCCTTTCTCTGCGCTGTGTCTTGGATGCCCTCCGCAAG
CCCGATGGATCTAAGCTTTACTATTTCGGTGTGACGGCACTGGACAGATTCAGAACTCGATTGCACACCT
ACAACAAATACTGCGAGCATATCCGCTCCATTCCTCACTTCTCTGACTTCCCGCCGCACCTTATTCAGTA
TGTGGAATACGGAATGCACGGCCAGGAGCCGCCGCCGCAGAAGTTGATTGGACTCAGCAATACGATTCCT
TCGGCGATATCTAGCGGACCAGGAACGGAACCAATTTACAGGAATAGCTCCATGTTAGGTAATATGCCCG
CTGCCACCCCGGGATCGGGACCGAAATCAAACGCTGCTGTATCGCATGCCACGAGAATGAAGTCCATCGC
CAATGCCACCAATATCGACACACTTTTGGTGGCCAACCAGGAAGAGAAAGTGACTGTGCCACCAGAGCCT
GTGCAGGACAAAACTGCCTTTATTTTCAACAACTTGAGCCAGCTGAACATACCGCAGAAGTGCGATGAGA
TAAAGGAGATTATGACCAAGGAGTATTGGCCGTGGCTAGCGCAATATCTGGTCCTCAAACGCGCATCAAT
GGAGTTCAACTTCCACACACTATATTACAACTTTTTGGATGCCCTTAAAAACGGCGAGATCAACCGATTC
GTAACCAAAGAGACCCTACGCAACATCAAGGTACTCTTGCGCTCCGATAAGGGAGTTATTAATTTCTCCG
ATCGAAGTCTGTTGAAGAACCTCGGACACTGGTTGGGCATGATGACCTTAGGTCGCAATCGCCCCATCCT
GCAGTTGGATCTGGATCTTAAATCCCTTTTGGCTGAGGCTTACCACAAGGGCCAGCAGGAACTGCTTTTT
GTGGTTCCTTTCGTAGCCAAGATCCTTGAGTCATCCGCCAAGTCTCGCATCTTCCGATCGCCCAATCCAT
GGACAATGGGTATCATGTACGTGCTTGCTGAGCTTCACCAGGAGCCAGACCTTAAGCTGAACCTGAAGTT
TGAAATCGAAGTACTCTGCAAAACACTTAATCTGGAGTTGGCCAAGTTGCGACAAGTGATCTACCTGAAG
GATCCCAATCGAACTCACCGGATTGAAGAGCAGATGTCGCAACCAAAACCGAAACAACTTGAGCCAGTGG
CTTCTGCGCCAGCTCTACCGCGTGAACAGCAATCCCCGGCACAACCTCCGCCACCACCACAACAGCAGCA
ACCACCGCAGCAGCAGGTACCTCCACCGCCATCCTCTGCGGACGTGGACGCCCAAAATGCGGCCGCTATG
ATGATGGCAGCGGGCGGAGCTAATAGTACTCCTGGATCGGTATCTTCGCCCAATCTACCCACCGATTCCA
GCCAGGTGGCACTACCGCCACCAGAGCCGCGCTATTCATACGTGGACGTAAACGTGAGCAACTTCCAGCT
TATTGGTCAGCAGTTGGTACTGCCACCCAATACTCCGTTCCTGCACGCCAATCCCGGAATCAAACACATG
GTCGTCAACGCCGTGGAGCGCACGATAACCGACTGGTTGCAGCCTATTGTGGACCGAAGCATCCGCATTG
CCTGTGCCACCACCGAGCAGATCATCCGCAAGGACTTCGCCCTGGATGCTGACGAGAACCGAATGCGCAC
TGCCGCTCATCAGATGGTACGAAACCTTGCCGCCGGCATGGCCATGATTACCGGTAAGGATGAGATAGCG
CGTGCTATTAGCCAGAATCTGCACAAGGCCTTGCTGTCGGGTCTAAATGGGATGCCCAGCATGGCTGAGA
TCCAAGCTGCTGCTATGCAGTTAGCCAGCGAAAATGTTGAGCTAGTTTGCGCTTTCATTCAGAAAACATC
TGCTGAAAAGGCAGCCGCAGAGATCGATAGGCGTCTAAGCACCGATTTCGAGACCAGAAAAATTGCTCGT
GAAGAGGGCAACCGCTTTGTGGACGCCCAGATCCTCACCTATCAACAGGAGCGTCTTCCAGAAGCAGTGC
GCATCAAGGTGGGCGCGGCTCCAGCTACACTTTATGCTGTGTACTCGGAGTTCGCTAGAAGCATACCTGG
CTTCCAGCAGATGAGCGATCGCGATATTGCCCTGTTTGTGCCCAAGCCGACGGATTTGTCTCAGCCAAAT
GTGTTTGCTAATGATGATAGCATGGTATACGGGGAACTGGCTAGCAAAATGGAGGCCTTCATGAACACGG
CAATCGGAGTGCCGACACTCCAGATCCAGGCTAGCAAGATGCACATGCTACTCAACGCCCTGATAGCGAC
GCGTCGACTGCGTGACCAAGAGTCTGCCTTTAATCTGCTGACCCGCGCGGTCGAGGGTTTGACCGAAGGA
TTGGTCAATATGCATGAAAACATGGAGCAAATGAAGATGTACCAAAACATCCATCTCCGTATCCTTGGCT
TGCTGAACAACAGTTTCGGTGCTCCAAACACAGAGCGAGCGGTAACAAAGTGTTTCTTCGATATCCGAGA
GGAGGTGCGATATAACGTGGAGGCAGCTCGCGCTTTGATTACGTCGCACTTTGTCAATCTGAATCAGTTT
GACGGAATGCTACGCGACTGCATGGACAACGGAAACAATTATGTGGCTATATCGTTCGGTATCGCACTGC
TGGAGCGCCTCATCATGGACGATCGAGTGATTAATATTGTTTCGGACAACGAATTCATGGCAACTGTTGA
GCTGCTAGGTAGGCTCACTCAGCATCGCCATCGGTATCCAGAATGCATTGTGAATGCTATTGATACGCTC
TGGAGCGGAAACTTTAACTCGAGCAGCGACTACAGCCCGTTCAACGGCAATGATCGTTACTTGTCGGGAG
CCTCCCATTACATCCACTCCGGCATGCATCACGTAAGGTCATGCGATACAGATGATCCGCCGGGCTTACA
AGAGAAGACGGAGTTTCTGCTTAAGGATTGGGTTGCACTGTACACGCAACAGAACCAGCAGTCAACGCGC
GATGCACGCAACTTCAGTGCATTTGTTCAGAAGATGAACACATATGGTATCCTGAAAACGGACGACTTGA
TCACCCGTTTTTTCCGCCAGGCCACACACATTTGCACGGATGTGGTGTACAGAATGTTCGCCGAGCCGAG
TTTACCAATCAACCAGGCCAAAAACAAGATATTCCAGTGGATCGATGCGTTCGTCCATCTGATTGCAATG
CTCGTGCGACACTCAGGCGAGGCAGGTAATCCAACCACCAAGATCAACCTGTTAAACAAGGTGCTGGGCA
TTGTGCTGGGAACGCTGATTAAGGACCATGAGATGCGTGGCGTTAGCTTCCAGCAGGTTGGCTACCATCG
CTTCTTCATGATGCTGTTCATGGAGCTGTGCACGGCCGATGTGATTCTCGAGTCCCTGATGCACAGTATT
GTGTCGGCCTTCGCCTACACATATCACTTGTTGAATCCCAGCGTGGCTCCGGGATTCTGCTTTGCTTGGT
TGGAGCTCATTTCGCATCGCGTCTTCCTGGGCCGCATCCTGGTCCAAATTCCCGGGCAAAAGGGCTGGCC
ACTTTACGCTCAATTGCTGCAGGACCTTTTTAAATATCTTGCGCCCTTCTTACGCAACACTGAGCTCGGC
AAACCAGTCCAGCTTTTGTACAAGGGGACGCTACGTGTTCTGCTCGTTCTGCTTCACGACTTCCCGGAGT
TCTTGTGCGACTATCATTTTGGGTTCTGTGACACCATCCCGCCCAATTGCGTCCAGATGCGTAACATCAT
CCTGTCGGCGTTTCCGCGCAACATGCGCTTGCCCGATCCCTTCACGCCCAACCTAAAAGTGGACATGCTG
TCGGACAGTAGTAATGCGCCTAAGGTGCTCAGTAGCTACATTATGAACATCCAGCCCGCGAACTTTAAGA
AGGATTTGGACTCGTACCTCAAGGCCCGGGCGCCAGTTACTTTTCTATCGGAATTACGTGGTCACTTGCA
GGTGACAAGCGAGCCAGGAACTCGTTACAACATGGCGCTGATGAATGCTCTGGTCATGTATGTGGGAACT
CAGGCGATTGCTTTGATCAGAAACAAAAACTTTGTGCCCAACACCTCGAACATAGCACACAGCGCCCACA
TGGATATCTTCCAGAATCTTGCTGTTGACTTGGATACGGAGGGTCGCTATCTGTTCTTGAATGCGATTGC
GAACCAGTTGCGCTATCCCAACAGCCACACGCACTACTTCAGCTGTGCGGTGCTGCATCTGTTTGCCGAG
GCCAACTCGGAGGCAATTCAGGAGCAGATCACTCGCGTACTTCTGGAACGATTGATCGTGAACCGCCCGC
ATCCTTGGGGACTGTTGATCACTTTTATTGAGCTGATCAAAAATCCCATCTACAAGTTCTGGGACCATGA
CTTTGTGCACTGTGCGCCAGAGATCACCAAGCTCTTTGAATCGGTGGCCCGTTCCTGTCTGGCCAAGTCG
AACGTCACCCAGCAGTTGAACATGCCCGTCGTCGATGGCGAGGGCCAGGAGGTAGCCACCATCAACTGAT
CTAGAGGGCCCGCGGTTCGAAGGTAAGCCTATCCCTAACCCTCTCCTCGGTCTCGATTCTACGCGTACCG
GTCATCATCACCATCACCATTGAGTTTAAACCCGCTGATCAGCCTCGACTGTGCCTTCTAAGGCCTGAGC
TCGCTGATCAGCCTCGATCGAGGATCCAGACATGATAAGATACATTGATGAGTTTGGACAAACCACAACT
AGAATGCAGTGAAAAAAATGCTTTATTTGTGAAATTTGTGATGCTATTGCTTTATTTGTAACCATTATAA
GCTGCAATAAACAAGTTAACAACAACAATTGCATTCATTTTATGTTTCAGGTTCAGGGGGAGGTGTGGGA
GGTTTTTTAAAGCAAGTAAAACCTCTACAAATGTGGTATGGCTGATTATGATCAGTCGACCGATGCCCTT
GAGAGCCTTCAACCCAGTCAGCTCCTTCCGGTGGGCGCGGGGCATGACTATCGTCGCCGCACTTATGACT
GTCTTCTTTATCATGCAACTCGTAGGACAGGTGCCGGCAGCGCTCTGGGTCATTTTCGGCGAGGACCGCT
TTCGCTGGAGCGCGACGATGATCGGCCTGTCGCTTGCGGTATTCGGAATCTTGCACGCCCTCGCTCAAGC
CTTCGTCACTGGTCCCGCCACCAAACGTTTCGGCGAGAAGCAGGCCATTATCGCCGGCATGGCGGCCGAC
GCGCTGGGCTACGTCTTGCTGGCGTTCGCGACGCGAGGCTGGATGGCCTTCCCCATTATGATTCTTCTCG
CTTCCGGCGGCATCGGGATGCCCGCGTTGCAGGCCATGCTGTCCAGGCAGGTAGATGACGACCATCAGGG
ACAGCTTCAAGGCCAGCAAAAGGCCAGGAACCGTAAAAAGGCCGCGTTGCTGGCGTTTTTCCATAGGCTC
CGCCCCCCTGACGAGCATCACAAAAATCGACGCTCAAGTCAGAGGTGGCGAAACCCGACAGGACTATAAA
GATACCAGGCGTTTCCCCCTGGAAGCTCCCTCGTGCGCTCTCCTGTTCCGACCCTGCCGCTTACCGGATA
CCTGTCCGCCTTTCTCCCTTCGGGAAGCGTGGCGCTTTCTCATAGCTCACGCTGTAGGTATCTCAGTTCG
GTGTAGGTCGTTCGCTCCAAGCTGGGCTGTGTGCACGAACCCCCCGTTCAGCCCGACCGCTGCGCCTTAT
CCGGTAACTATCGTCTTGAGTCCAACCCGGTAAGACACGACTTATCGCCACTGGCAGCAGCCACTGGTAA
CAGGATTAGCAGAGCGAGGTATGTAGGCGGTGCTACAGAGTTCTTGAAGTGGTGGCCTAACTACGGCTAC
ACTAGAAGGACAGTATTTGGTATCTGCGCTCTGCTGAAGCCAGTTACCTTCGGAAAAAGAGTTGGTAGCT
CTTGATCCGGCAAACAAACCACCGCTGGTAGCGGTGGTTTTTTTGTTTGCAAGCAGCAGATTACGCGCAG
AAAAAAAGGATCTCAAGAAGATCCTTTGATCTTTTCTACGGGGTCTGACGCTCAGTGGAACGAAAACTCA
CGTTAAGGGATTTTGGTCATGAGATTATCAAAAAGGATCTTCACCTAGATCCTTTTAAATTAAAAATGAA
GTTTTAAATCAATCTAAAGTATATATGAGTAAACTTGGTCTGACAGTTACCAATGCTTAATCAGTGAGGC
ACCTATCTCAGCGATCTGTCTATTTCGTTCATCCATAGTTGCCTGACTCCCCGTCGTGTAGATAACTACG
ATACGGGAGGGCTTACCATCTGGCCCCAGTGCTGCAATGATACCGCGAGACCCACGCTCACCGGCTCCAG
ATTTATCAGCAATAAACCAGCCAGCCGGAAGGGCCGAGCGCAGAAGTGGTCCTGCAACTTTATCCGCCTC
CATCCAGTCTATTAATTGTTGCCGGGAAGCTAGAGTAAGTAGTTCGCCAGTTAATAGTTTGCGCAACGTT
GTTGCCATTGCTGCAGGCATCGTGGTGTCACGCTCGTCGTTTGGTATGGCTTCATTCAGCTCCGGTTCCC
AACGATCAAGGCGAGTTACATGATCCCCCATGTTGTGCAAAAAAGCGGTTAGCTCCTTCGGTCCTCCGAT
CGTTGTCAGAAGTAAGTTGGCCGCAGTGTTATCACTCATGGTTATGGCAGCACTGCATAATTCTCTTACT
GTCATGCCATCCGTAAGATGCTTTTCTGTGACTGGTGAGTACTCAACCAAGTCATTCTGAGAATAGTGTA
TGCGGCGACCGAGTTGCTCTTGCCCGGCGTCAACACGGGATAATACCGCGCCACATAGCAGAACTTTAAA
AGTGCTCATCATTGGAAAACGTTCTTCGGGGCGAAAACTCTCAAGGATCTTACCGCTGTTGAGATCCAGT
TCGATGTAACCCACTCGTGCACCCAACTGATCTTCAGCATCTTTTACTTTCACCAGCGTTTCTGGGTGAG
CAAAAACAGGAAGGCAAAATGCCGCAAAAAAGGGAATAAGGGCGACACGGAAATGTTGAATACTCATACT
CTTCCTTTTTCAATATTATTGAAGCATTTATCAGGGTTATTGTCTCATGAGCGGATACATATTTGAATGT
ATTTAGAAAAATAAACAAATAGGGGTTCCGCGCACATTTCCCCGAAAAGTGCCACCTGACGTCTAAGAAA
CCATTATTATCATGACATTAACCTATAAAAATAGGCGTATCACGAGGCCCTTTCGTCTTCAAGAATTAAT
TCTATATTCTAAAAACACAAATGATACTTCTAAAAAAAAAT
